Addgene plasmid #126989: pJUMP45-2A(sfGFP)
Purpose: (Empty Backbone) Level 2 vector. sfGFP reporter. Origin RSF1010 (Broad-host-range)
Depositing lab: Chris French. Depositing organization: University of Edinburgh. Publication: Joint universal modular plasmids (JUMP): a flexible vector platform for synthetic biology. Valenzuela-Ortega M, French C. Synth Biol (Oxf). 2021 Feb 2;6(1):ysab003. doi: 10.1093/synbio/ysab003. eCollection 2021. PubMed 33623824.
Backbone
  Vector backbone: pJUMP45-2A
  Backbone manufacturer: Backbone derived from SEVA.
  Vector type: Bacterial Expression, Synthetic Biology
Growth in bacteria
  Bacterial resistance: Spectinomycin, 50 μg/mL
  Growth temperature: 37°C
  Growth strain: JM109
  Copy number: Low Copy
Gene/Insert
  Gene/Insert name: None
  Mutation: None
Terms and licenses: Academic/Nonprofit Terms; Industry Terms: Not Available to Industry
Depositor comments: Please visit https://www.biorxiv.org/content/10.1101/799585v1 for bioRxiv preprint.
How to cite: pJUMP45-2A(sfGFP) was a gift from Chris French (Addgene plasmid # 126989 ; http://n2t.net/addgene:126989 ; RRID:Addgene_126989)
