[The description below was written by a language model from this plasmid's Addgene catalogue record and pLannotate feature annotations shown in this document.]
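Description:
pJUMP45-2A(sfGFP) is an empty backbone from the Joint Universal Modular Plasmids (JUMP) platform, a SEVA-derived family of bacterial vectors for synthetic biology. It is catalogued as a Level 2 vector, meaning it belongs to the higher tier of the platform's hierarchical assembly scheme, and no gene of interest is recorded as an insert. The plasmid is about 6.2 kb. It replicates through the broad-host-range RSF1010 replicon: an oriV origin accompanied by the repA, repB and repC replication genes it depends on, together with an R1162-like antisense RNA associated with that replicon. This system allows low-copy maintenance in E. coli and, in principle, in a wide range of other bacteria. An incP oriT is also present, which would permit conjugative mobilisation when transfer functions are supplied in trans. Selection is by spectinomycin through the aadA gene, which also confers streptomycin resistance. A short gentamicin acetyltransferase fragment just upstream of it appears to be a non-functional remnant.

The cargo position carries a superfolder GFP reporter cassette. It consists of a constitutive J23119-type promoter (annotated as a fragment), a phage T7 gene 10 ribosome binding site and the sfGFP coding sequence, all bracketed by BioBrick prefix and suffix sequences. The lambda t0 and rrnB T1 terminators flank this region and insulate it from the rest of the backbone. In modular cloning vectors of this kind, such a cassette generally acts as a visual placeholder, so that loss of fluorescence marks clones in which assembled parts have replaced it. The record itself only calls it an sfGFP reporter, and the feature table does not annotate the restriction sites used for assembly.
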