Features (pLannotate 1.2.2; 16 found; start..end, strand, type, name):
     39..60      +  misc_feature   BioBrick prefix: BioBrick prefix for parts that do not start with "ATG"
     83..107     +  promoter       J23119(SpeI) promoter (fragment): bacterial promoter (Registry of Standard Biological Parts BBa J23119) modified to end with an SpeI site
    122..142     +  RBS            RBS: efficient ribosome binding site from bacteriophage T7 gene 10 (Olins and Rangwala, 1989)
    159..869     +  CDS            superfolder GFP: GFP variant that folds robustly even when fused to poorly folded proteins (Pédelacq et al., 2006)
    922..942     +  misc_feature   BioBrick suffix: universal suffix for all parts
    976..1070    +  terminator     lambda t0 terminator: transcription terminator from phage lambda
   1243..1299    +  CDS            GmR (fragment): gentamycin acetyltransferase; aacC1; confers resistance to gentamycin
   1306..2094    +  CDS            aadA: S3AD_ECOLX - Experimental evidence at protein level: Swiss-Prot protein existence level 1. Mediates bacterial resistance to the antibiotics streptomycin and spectinomycin. From Escherichia coli.
   2243..2351    +  oriT           oriT: incP origin of transfer
   2362..3213    -  CDS            RSF1010 RepC (fragment): replication protein C of the broad-host-range plasmid RSF1010 (Scholz et al., 1989); repC
   3203..4039    -  CDS            repA: REPJ_ECOLX - Experimental evidence at protein level: Swiss-Prot protein existence level 1. This protein is involved in regulating the plasmid copy- number. Increasing the level of this protein results in a higher plasmid copy-number. From Escherichia coli.
   4031..4105    -  ncRNA          Plasmid R1162: Accession: RF00043 - R1162-like plasmid antisense RNA
   4550..5521    -  CDS            RSF1010 RepB: replication protein B of the broad-host-range plasmid RSF1010 (Scholz et al., 1989); repB
   5545..5573    -  promoter       lac UV5 promoter (fragment): E. coli lac promoter with an "up" mutation
   5628..6022    +  rep_origin     RSF1010 oriV: replication origin of the broad-host-range plasmid RSF1010; requires the RSF1010 RepA/B/C proteins for replication (Scholz et al., 1989)
   6060..6146    -  terminator     rrnB T1 terminator: Escherichia coli rrnB; transcription terminator T1 from the E. coli rrnB gene
>Addgene plasmid #126989 | pJUMP45-2A(sfGFP) | addgene full sequence | sequence record 248090 | Addgene NGS Result
TTAATTAAGGAGTTTTGCAGGTGCACCTGCTTTTCGCTGAATTCGCGGCCGCTTCTAGAGGGTCTCTGGA
GTGAGACGGGAGTTGACGGCTAGCTCAGTCCTAGGTACAGTGCTAGCGTACTTGTTTAACTTTAAGAAGG
AGATATACAATGGTAGCCCGTAAAGGCGAAGAGCTGTTCACTGGTGTCGTCCCTATTCTGGTGGAACTGG
ATGGTGATGTCAACGGTCATAAGTTTTCCGTGCGTGGCGAGGGTGAAGGTGACGCAACTAATGGTAAACT
GACGCTGAAGTTCATCTGTACTACTGGTAAACTGCCGGTACCTTGGCCGACTCTGGTAACGACGCTGACT
TATGGTGTTCAGTGCTTTGCTCGTTATCCGGACCATATGAAGCAGCATGACTTCTTCAAGTCCGCCATGC
CGGAAGGCTATGTGCAGGAACGCACGATTTCCTTTAAGGATGACGGCACGTACAAAACGCGTGCGGAAGT
GAAATTTGAAGGCGATACCCTGGTAAACCGCATTGAGCTGAAAGGCATTGACTTTAAAGAAGATGGCAAT
ATCCTGGGCCATAAGCTGGAATACAATTTTAACAGCCACAATGTTTACATCACCGCCGATAAACAAAAAA
ATGGCATTAAAGCGAATTTTAAAATTCGCCACAACGTGGAGGATGGCAGCGTGCAGCTGGCTGATCACTA
CCAGCAAAACACTCCAATCGGTGATGGTCCTGTTCTGCTGCCAGACAATCACTATCTGAGCACGCAAAGC
GTTCTGTCTAAAGATCCGAACGAGAAACGCGATCATATGGTTCTGCTGGAGTTCGTAACCGCAGCGGGCA
TCACGCATGGTATGGATGAACTGTACAAAGGTTCGTAACTTCTGACTGAGTTGCACGCTCGTCTCTCGCT
AATGTGAGACCTACTAGTAGCGGCCGCTGCAGGGAGTTGTCTTCGAAGACTTCGCTCTAGTCTTGGACTC
CTGTTGATAGATCCAGTAATGACCTCAGAACTCCATCTGGATTTGTTCAGAACGCTCGGTTGCCGCCGGG
CGTTTTTTATTGGTGAGAATCCAGGGGTCCCCAATAATTACGATTTACGTATTTAAATGAACCTTGACCG
AACGCAGCGGTGGTAACGGCGCAGTGGCGGTTTTCATGGCTTGTTATGACTGTTTTTTTGGGGTACAGTC
TATGCCTCGGGCATCCAAGCAGCAAGCGCGTTACGCCGTGGGTCGATGTTTGATGTTATGGAGCAGCAAC
GATGTTACGCAGCAGGGCAGTCGCCCTAAAACAAAGTTAAACATCATGAGGGAAGCGGTGATCGCCGAAG
TATCGACTCAACTATCAGAGGTAGTTGGCGTCATCGAGCGCCATCTCGAACCGACGTTGCTGGCCGTACA
TTTGTACGGCTCCGCAGTGGATGGCGGCCTGAAGCCACACAGTGATATTGATTTGCTGGTTACGGTGACC
GTAAGGCTTGATGAAACAACGCGGCGAGCTTTGATCAACGACCTTTTGGAAACTTCGGCTTCCCCTGGAG
AGAGCGAGATTCTCCGCGCTGTAGAAGTCACCATTGTTGTGCACGACGACATCATTCCGTGGCGTTATCC
AGCTAAGCGCGAACTGCAATTTGGAGAATGGCAGCGCAATGACATTCTTGCAGGTATCTTCGAGCCAGCC
ACGATCGACATTGATCTGGCTATCTTGCTGACAAAAGCAAGAGAACATAGCGTTGCCTTGGTAGGTCCAG
CGGCGGAGGAACTCTTTGATCCGGTTCCTGAACAGGATCTATTTGAGGCGCTAAATGAAACCTTAACGCT
ATGGAACTCGCCGCCCGACTGGGCTGGTGATGAGCGAAATGTAGTGCTTACGTTGTCCCGCATTTGGTAC
AGCGCAGTAACCGGCAAAATCGCGCCGAAGGATGTCGCTGCCGACTGGGCAATGGAGCGCCTGCCGGCCC
AGTATCAGCCCGTCATACTTGAAGCTAGACAGGCTTATCTTGGACAAGAAGAAGATCGCTTGGCCTCGCG
CGCAGATCAGTTGGAAGAATTTGTCCACTACGTGAAAGGCGAGATCACCAAGGTAGTCGGCAAATAAGAC
AATTGTCCTTTTCCGCTGCATAACCCTGCTTCGGGGTCATTATAGCGATTTTTTCGGTATATCCATCCTT
TTTCGCACGATATACAGGATTTTGCCAAAGGGTTCGTGTAGACTTTCCTTGGTGTATCCAACGGCGTCAG
CCGGGCAGGATAGGTGAAGTAGGCCCACCCGCGAGCGGGTGTTCCTTCTTCACTGTCCCTTATTCGCACC
TGGCGGTGCTCAACGGGAATCCTGCTCTGCGAGGCTGGCCGTAGGCCGGCCTCAGCCTGCCGCCTTGGGC
CGGGTGATGTCGTACTTGCCCGCCGCGAACTCGGTTACCGTCCAGCCCAGCGCGACCAGCTCCGGCAACG
CCTCGCGCACCCGCTGGCGGCGCTTGCGCATGGTCGAACCACTGGCCTCTGACGGCCAGACATAGCCGCA
CAAGGTATCTATGGAAGCCTTGCCGGTTTTGCCGGGGTCGATCCAGCCACACAGCCGCTGGTGCAGCAGG
CGGGCGGTTTCGCTGTCCAGCGCCCGCACCTCGTCCATGCTGATGCGCACATGCTGGCCGCCACCCATGA
CGGCCTGCGCGATCAAGGGGTTCAGGGCCACGTACAGGCGCCCGTCCGCCTCGTCGCTGGCGTACTCCGA
CAGCAGCCGAAACCCCTGCCGCTTGCGGCCATTCTGGGCTATGATGGATACCTTCCAAAGGCGCTCGATG
CAGTCCTGTATGTGCTTGAGCGCCCCACCACTATCGACCTCTGCCCCGATTTCCTTTGCCAGCGCCCGAT
AGCTACCTTTGACCACCATGGCATCAGCGGTGACGGCCTCCCACTTGGGTTCCAGGAACAGCCGGAGCTG
CCGTCCGCCTTCGGTCTTGGGTTCCGGGCCAAGCACTAGGCCATTAGGCCCAGCCATGGCCACCAGCCCT
TGCAGGATGCGCAGATCATCAGCGCCCAGCGGCTCCGGGCCGCTGAACTCGATCCGCTTGCCGTCGCCGT
AGTCATACGTCACGTCCAGCTTGCTGCGCTTGCGCTCGCCCCGCTTGAGGGCACGGAACAGGCCGGGGGC
CAGACAGTGCGCCGGGTCGTGCCGGACGTGGCTGAGGCTGTGCTTGTTCTTAGGCTTCACCACGGGGCAC
CCCCTTGCTCTTGCGCTGCCTCTCCAGCACGGCGGGCTTGAGCACCCCGCCGTCATGCCGCCTGAACCAC
CGATCAGCGAACGGTGCGCCATAGTTGGCCTTGCTCACACCGAAGCGGACGAAGAACCGGCGCTGGTCGT
CGTCCACACCCCATTCCTCGGCCTCGGCGCTGGTCATGCTCGACAGGTAGGACTGCCAGCGGATGTTATC
GACCAGTACCGAGCTGCCCCGGCTGGCCTGCTGCTGGTCGCCTGCGCCCATCATGGCCGCGCCCTTGCTG
GCATGGTGCAGGAACACGATAGAGCACCCGGTATCGGCGGCTATGGCCTCCATGCGACCGATGACCTGGG
CCATGGGGCCGCTGGCGTTTTCTTCCTCGATGTGGAACCGGCGCAGCGTGTCCAGCACCATCAGGCGGCG
GCCCTCGGCGGCGCGCTTGAGGCCGTCGAACCACTCCGGGGCCATGATGTTGGGCAGGCTGCCGATCAGC
GGCTGGATCAGCAGGCCGTCAGCCACGGCTTGCCGTTCCTCGGCGCTGAGGTGCGCCCCAAGGGCGTGCA
GGCGGTGATGAATGGCGGTGGGCGGATCTTCGGCGGGCAGGTAGATCACCGGGCCGGTGGGCAGTTCGCC
CACCTCCAGCAGATCCGGCCCGCCTGCAATCTGTGCGGCCAGTTGCAGGGCCAGCATGGATTTACCGGCA
CCACCGGGCGACACCAGCGCCCCGACCGTACCGGCCACCATGTTGGGCAAAACGTAGTCCAGCGGTGGCG
GCGCTGCTGCGAACGCCTCCAGAATATTGATAGGCTTATGGGTAGCCATTGATTGCCTCCTTTGCAGGCA
GTTGGTGGTTAGGCGCTGGCGGGGTCACTACCCCCGCCCTGCGCCGCTCTGAGTTCTTCCAGGCACTCGC
GCAGCGCCTCGTATTCGTCGTCGGTCAGCCAGAACTTGCGCTGACGCATCCCTTTGGCCTTCATGCGCTC
GGCATATCGCGCTTGGCGTACAGCGTCAGGGCTGGCCAGCAGGTCGCCGGTCTGCTTGTCCTTTTGGTCT
TTCATATCAGTCACCGAGAAACTTGCCGGGGCCGAAAGGCTTGTGTTCGCGGAACAAGGACAAGGTGCAG
CCGTCAAGGTTAAGGCTGGCCATATCAGCGACTGAAAAGCGGCCAGCCTCGGCCTTGTTTGACGTATAAC
CAAAGCCACCGGGCAACCAATAGCCCTTGTCACTTTTGATCAGGTAGACCGACCCTGAAGCGCTTTTTTC
GTATTCCATAAAACCCCCTTCTGTGCGTGAGTACTCATAGTATAACAGGCGTGAGTACCAACGCAAGCAC
TACATGCTGAAATCTGGCCCGCCCCTGTCCATGCCTCGCTGGCGGGGTGCCGGTGCCCGTGCCAGCTCGG
CCCGCGCAAGCTGGACGCTGGGCAGACCCATGACCTTGCTGACGGTGCGCTCGATGTAATCCGCTTCGTG
GCCGGGCTTGCGCTCTGCCAGCGCTGGGCTGGCCTCGGCCATGGCCTTGCCGATTTCCTCGGCACTGCGG
CCCCGGCTGGCCAGCTTCTGCGCGGCGATAAAGTCGCACTTGCTGAGGTCATCACCGAAGCGCTTGACCA
GCCCGGCCATCTCGCTGCGGTACTCGTCCAGCGCCGTGCGCCGGTGGCGGCTAAGCTGCCGCTCGGGCAG
TTCGAGGCTGGCCAGCCTGCGGGCCTTCTCCTGCTGCCGCTGGGCCTGCTCGATCTGCTGGCCAGCCTGC
TGCACCAGCGCCGGGCCAGCGGTGGCGGTCTTGCCCTTGGATTCACGCAGCAGCACCCACGGCTGATAAC
CGGCGCGGGTGGTGTGCTTGTCCTTGCGGTTGGTGAAGCCCGCCAAGCGGCCATAGTGGCGGCTGTCGGC
GCTGGCCGGGTCGGCGTCGTACTCGCTGGCCAGCGTCCGGGCAATCTGCCCCCGAAGTTCACCGCCTGCG
GCGTCGGCCACCTTGACCCATGCCTGATAGTTCTTCGGGCTGGTTTCCACTACCAGGGCAGGCTCCCGGC
CCTCGGCTTTCATGTCATCCAGGTCAAACTCGCTGAGGTCGTCCACCAGCACCAGACCATGCCGCTCCTG
CTCGGCGGGCCTGATATACACGTCATTGCCCTGGGCATTCATCCGCTTGAGCCATGGCGTGTTCTGGAGC
ACTTCGGCGGCTGACCATTCCCGGTTCATCATCTGGCCGGTGGTGGCGTCCCTGACGCCGATATCGAAGC
GCTCACAGCCCATGGCCTTGAGCTGTCGGCCTATGGCCTGCAAAGTCCTGTCGTTCTTCATCGGGCCACC
AAGCGATTCCCACACATTATACGAGCCGGAAGCATAAAGTGTAGCTAGATCCGAAGGATGAGCCGGGCTG
AATGATCGACCGAGACAGGCCCTGCGGGGCTGCACACGCGCCCCCACCCTTCGGGTAGGGGGAAAGGCCG
CTAAAGCGGCTAAAAGCGCTCCAGCGTATTTCTGCGGGGTTTGGTGTGGGGTTTAGCGGGCTTTGCCCGC
CTTTCCCCCTGCCGCGCAGCGGTGGGGCGGTGTGTAGCCTAGCGCAGCGAATAGACCAGCTATCCGGCCT
CTGGCCGGGCATATTGGGCAAGGGCAGCAGCGCCCCACAAGGGCGCTGATAACCGCGCCTAGTGGATTAT
TCTTAGATAATCATGGATGGATTTTTCCAACACCCCGCCAGCCCCCGCCCCTGCTGGGTTTGCAGGTTTG
GGGGCGTGACAGTTATTGCAGGGGTTCGTGACAGTTATTGCAGGGGGGCGTGACAGTTATTGCAGGGGTT
CGTGACAGTTAGGGCGCGCCCAGCTGTCTAGGGCGGCGGATTTGTCCTACTCAGGAGAGCGTTCACCGAC
AAACAACAGATAAAACGAAAGGCCCAGTCTTTCGACTGAGCCTTTCGTTTTATTTGATGCCT
